>Addgene plasmid #141975 | TFORF2219 | addgene full sequence | sequence record 395883 | Addgene NGS Result
TTAATGTAGTCTTATGCAATACTCTTGTAGTCTTGCAACATGGTAACGATGAGTTAGCAACATGCCTTAC
AAGGAGAGAAAAAGCACCGTGCATGCCGATTGGTGGAAGTAAGGTGGTACGATCGTGCCTTATTAGGAAG
GCAACAGACGGGTCTGACATGGATTGGACGAACCACTGAATTGCCGCATTGCAGAGATATTGTATTTAAG
TGCCTAGCTCGATACATAAACGGGTCTCTCTGGTTAGACCAGATCTGAGCCTGGGAGCTCTCTGGCTAAC
TAGGGAACCCACTGCTTAAGCCTCAATAAAGCTTGCCTTGAGTGCTTCAAGTAGTGTGTGCCCGTCTGTT
GTGTGACTCTGGTAACTAGAGATCCCTCAGACCCTTTTAGTCAGTGTGGAAAATCTCTAGCAGTGGCGCC
CGAACAGGGACTTGAAAGCGAAAGGGAAACCAGAGGAGCTCTCTCGACGCAGGACTCGGCTTGCTGAAGC
GCGCACGGCAAGAGGCGAGGGGCGGCGACTGGTGAGTACGCCAAAAATTTTGACTAGCGGAGGCTAGAAG
GAGAGAGATGGGTGCGAGAGCGTCAGTATTAAGCGGGGGAGAATTAGATCGCGATGGGAAAAAATTCGGT
TAAGGCCAGGGGGAAAGAAAAAATATAAATTAAAACATATAGTATGGGCAAGCAGGGAGCTAGAACGATT
CGCAGTTAATCCTGGCCTGTTAGAAACATCAGAAGGCTGTAGACAAATACTGGGACAGCTACAACCATCC
CTTCAGACAGGATCAGAAGAACTTAGATCATTATATAATACAGTAGCAACCCTCTATTGTGTGCATCAAA
GGATAGAGATAAAAGACACCAAGGAAGCTTTAGACAAGATAGAGGAAGAGCAAAACAAAAGTAAGACCAC
CGCACAGCAAGCGGCCGCTGATCTTCAGACCTGGAGGAGGAGATATGAGGGACAATTGGAGAAGTGAATT
ATATAAATATAAAGTAGTAAAAATTGAACCATTAGGAGTAGCACCCACCAAGGCAAAGAGAAGAGTGGTG
CAGAGAGAAAAAAGAGCAGTGGGAATAGGAGCTTTGTTCCTTGGGTTCTTGGGAGCAGCAGGAAGCACTA
TGGGCGCAGCGTCAATGACGCTGACGGTACAGGCCAGACAATTATTGTCTGGTATAGTGCAGCAGCAGAA
CAATTTGCTGAGGGCTATTGAGGCGCAACAGCATCTGTTGCAACTCACAGTCTGGGGCATCAAGCAGCTC
CAGGCAAGAATCCTGGCTGTGGAAAGATACCTAAAGGATCAACAGCTCCTGGGGATTTGGGGTTGCTCTG
GAAAACTCATTTGCACCACTGCTGTGCCTTGGAATGCTAGTTGGAGTAATAAATCTCTGGAACAGATTTG
GAATCACACGACCTGGATGGAGTGGGACAGAGAAATTAACAATTACACAAGCTTAATACACTCCTTAATT
GAAGAATCGCAAAACCAGCAAGAAAAGAATGAACAAGAATTATTGGAATTAGATAAATGGGCAAGTTTGT
GGAATTGGTTTAACATAACAAATTGGCTGTGGTATATAAAATTATTCATAATGATAGTAGGAGGCTTGGT
AGGTTTAAGAATAGTTTTTGCTGTACTTTCTATAGTGAATAGAGTTAGGCAGGGATATTCACCATTATCG
TTTCAGACCCACCTCCCAACCCCGAGGGGACCCATGCATTGCATCTCAATTAGTCAGCAACCAGGTGTGG
AAAGTCCCCAGGCTCCCCAGCAGGCAGAAGTATGCAAAGCATGCGTCTCAATTAGTCAGCAACCATAGTC
CCGCCCCTAACTCCGCCCATCCCGCCCCTAACTCCGCCCAGTTCCGCCCATTCTCCGCCCCATGGCTGAC
TAATTTTTTTTATTTATGCAGAGGCCGAGGCCGCCTCGGCCTCTGAGCTATTCCAGAAGTAGTGAGGAGG
CTTTTTTGGAGGCCTAGGCTTTTGCAAAAAGCTTTCTAGAGGTACCACCGGAGCTTACCATGACCGAGTA
CAAGCCCACGGTGCGCCTCGCCACCCGCGACGACGTCCCCAGGGCCGTACGCACCCTCGCCGCCGCGTTC
GCCGACTACCCCGCCACGCGCCACACCGTCGATCCGGACCGCCACATCGAGCGGGTCACCGAGCTGCAAG
AACTCTTCCTCACGCGCGTCGGGCTCGACATCGGCAAGGTGTGGGTCGCGGACGACGGCGCCGCCGTGGC
GGTCTGGACCACGCCGGAGAGCGTCGAAGCGGGGGCGGTGTTCGCCGAGATCGGCCCGCGCATGGCCGAG
TTGAGCGGTTCCCGGCTGGCCGCGCAGCAACAGATGGAAGGCCTCCTGGCGCCGCACCGGCCCAAGGAGC
CCGCGTGGTTCCTGGCCACCGTCGGCGTCTCGCCCGACCACCAGGGCAAGGGTCTGGGCAGCGCCGTCGT
GCTCCCCGGAGTGGAGGCGGCCGAGCGCGCCGGGGTGCCCGCCTTCCTGGAGACCTCCGCGCCCCGCAAC
CTCCCCTTCTACGAGCGGCTCGGCTTCACCGTCACCGCCGACGTCGAGGTGCCCGAAGGACCGCGCACCT
GGTGCATGACCCGCAAGCCCGGTGCCAGTTAACGAATTCTAGATCTTGAGACAAATGGCAGTATTCATCC
ACAATTTTAAAAGAAAAGGGGGGATTGGGGGGTACAGTGCAGGGGAAAGAATAGTAGACATAATAGCAAC
AGACATACAAACTAAAGAATTACAAAAACAAATTACAAAAATTCAAAATTTTCGGGTTTATTACAGGGAC
AGCAGAGATCCACTTTGGCGCCGGCTCGAGGCCTGCAGGTGCAAAGATGGATAAAGTTTTAAACAGAGAG
GAATCTTTGCAGCTAATGGACCTTCTAGGTCTTGAAAGGAGTGGGAATTGGCTCCGGTGCCCGTCAGTGG
GCAGAGCGCACATCGCCCACAGTCCCCGAGAAGTTGGGGGGAGGGGTCGGCAATTGAACCGGTGCCTAGA
GAAGGTGGCGCGGGGTAAACTGGGAAAGTGATGTCGTGTACTGGCTCCGCCTTTTTCCCGAGGGTGGGGG
AGAACCGTATATAAGTGCAGTAGTCGCCGTGAACGTTCTTTTTCGCAACGGGTTTGCCGCCAGAACACAG
GTAAGTGCCGTGTGTGGTTCCCGCGGGCCTGGCCTCTTTACGGGTTATGGCCCTTGCGTGCCTTGAATTA
CTTCCACCTGGCTGCAGTACGTGATTCTTGATCCCGAGCTTCGGGTTGGAAGTGGGTGGGAGAGTTCGAG
GCCTTGCGCTTAAGGAGCCCCTTCGCCTCGTGCTTGAGTTGAGGCCTGGCCTGGGCGCTGGGGCCGCCGC
GTGCGAATCTGGTGGCACCTTCGCGCCTGTCTCGCTGCTTTCGATAAGTCTCTAGCCATTTAAAATTTTT
GATGACCTGCTGCGACGCTTTTTTTCTGGCAAGATAGTCTTGTAAATGCGGGCCAAGATCTGCACACTGG
TATTTCGGTTTTTGGGGCCGCGGGCGGCGACGGGGCCCGTGCGTCCCAGCGCACATGTTCGGCGAGGCGG
GGCCTGCGAGCGCGGCCACCGAGAATCGGACGGGGGTAGTCTCAAGCTGGCCGGCCTGCTCTGGTGCCTG
GCCTCGCGCCGCCGTGTATCGCCCCGCCCTGGGCGGCAAGGCTGGCCCGGTCGGCACCAGTTGCGTGAGC
GGAAAGATGGCCGCTTCCCGGCCCTGCTGCAGGGAGCTCAAAATGGAGGACGCGGCGCTCGGGAGAGCGG
GCGGGTGAGTCACCCACACAAAGGAAAAGGGCCTTTCCGTCCTCAGCCGTCGCTTCATGTGACTCCACGG
AGTACCGGGCGCCGTCCAGGCACCTCGATTAGTTCTCGAGCTTTTGGAGTACGTCGTCTTTAGGTTGGGG
GGAGGGGTTTTATGCGATGGAGTTTCCCCACACTGAGTGGGTGGAGACTGAAGTTAGGCCAGCTTGGCAC
TTGATGTAATTCTCCTTGGAATTTGCCCTTTTTGAGTTTGGATCTTGGTTCATTCTCAAGCCTCAGACAG
TGGTTCAAAGTTTTTTTCTTCCATTTCAGGTGTCGTGAGGCTAGCACCGCCACCATGGATCCCGGGCAGC
AGCCGCCGCCTCAACCGGCCCCCCAGGGCCAAGGGCAGCCGCCTTCGCAGCCCCCGCAGGGGCAGGGCCC
GCCGTCCGGACCCGGGCAACCGGCACCCGCGGCGACCCAGGCGGCGCCGCAGGCACCCCCCGCCGGGCAT
CAGATCGTGCACGTCCGCGGGGACTCGGAGACCGACCTGGAGGCGCTCTTCAACGCCGTCATGAACCCCA
AGACGGCCAACGTGCCCCAGACCGTGCCCATGAGGCTCCGGAAGCTGCCCGACTCCTTCTTCAAGCCGCC
GGAGCCCAAATCCCACTCCCGACAGGCCAGTACTGATGCAGGCACTGCAGGAGCCCTGACTCCACAGCAT
GTTCGAGCTCATTCCTCTCCAGCTTCTCTGCAGTTGGGAGCTGTTTCTCCTGGGACACTGACCCCCACTG
GAGTAGTCTCTGGCCCAGCAGCTACACCCACAGCTCAGCATCTTCGACAGTCTTCTTTTGAGATACCTGA
TGATGTACCTCTGCCAGCAGGTTGGGAGATGGCAAAGACATCTTCTGGTCAGAGATACTTCTTAAATCAC
ATCGATCAGACAACAACATGGCAGGACCCCAGGAAGGCCATGCTGTCCCAGATGAACGTCACAGCCCCCA
CCAGTCCACCAGTGCAGCAGAATATGATGAACTCGGCTTCAGGTCCTCTTCCTGATGGATGGGAACAAGC
CATGACTCAGGATGGAGAAATTTACTATATAAACCATAAGAACAAGACCACCTCTTGGCTAGACCCAAGG
CTTGACCCTCGTTTTGCCATGAACCAGAGAATCAGTCAGAGTGCTCCAGTGAAACAGCCACCACCCCTGG
CTCCCCAGAGCCCACAGGGAGGCGTCATGGGTGGCAGCAACTCCAACCAGCAGCAACAGATGCGACTGCA
GCAACTGCAGATGGAGAAGGAGAGGCTGCGGCTGAAACAGCAAGAACTGCTTCGGCAGGCAATGCGGAAT
ATCAATCCCAGCACAGCAAATTCTCCAAAATGTCAGGAGTTAGCCCTGCGTAGCCAGTTACCAACACTGG
AGCAGGATGGTGGGACTCAAAATCCAGTGTCTTCTCCCGGGATGTCTCAGGAATTGAGAACAATGACGAC
CAATAGCTCAGATCCTTTCCTTAACAGTGGCACCTATCACTCTCGAGATGAGAGTACAGACAGTGGACTA
AGCATGAGCAGCTACAGTGTCCCTCGAACCCCAGATGACTTCCTGAACAGTGTGGATGAGATGGATACAG
GTGATACTATCAACCAAAGCACCCTGCCCTCACAGCAGAACCGTTTCCCAGACTACCTTGAAGCCATTCC
TGGGACAAATGTGGACCTTGGAACACTGGAAGGAGATGGAATGAACATAGAAGGAGAGGAGCTGATGCCA
AGTCTGCAGGAAGCTTTGAGTTCTGACATCCTTAATGACATGGAGTCTGTTTTGGCTGCCACCAAGCTAG
ATAAAGAAAGCTTTCTTACATGGTTATAGTAATGAACTAGTCCGTAACTTGAAAGTATTTCGATTTCTTG
GCTTTATATATCTTGTGGAAAGGACGATCTTATTGTTGGATGAGTGTCTTAACGCGTTAAGTCGACAATC
AACCTCTGGATTACAAAATTTGTGAAAGATTGACTGGTATTCTTAACTATGTTGCTCCTTTTACGCTATG
TGGATACGCTGCTTTAATGCCTTTGTATCATGCTATTGCTTCCCGTATGGCTTTCATTTTCTCCTCCTTG
TATAAATCCTGGTTGCTGTCTCTTTATGAGGAGTTGTGGCCCGTTGTCAGGCAACGTGGCGTGGTGTGCA
CTGTGTTTGCTGACGCAACCCCCACTGGTTGGGGCATTGCCACCACCTGTCAGCTCCTTTCCGGGACTTT
CGCTTTCCCCCTCCCTATTGCCACGGCGGAACTCATCGCCGCCTGCCTTGCCCGCTGCTGGACAGGGGCT
CGGCTGTTGGGCACTGACAATTCCGTGGTGTTGTCGGGGAAATCATCGTCCTTTCCTTGGCTGCTCGCCT
GTGTTGCCACCTGGATTCTGCGCGGGACGTCCTTCTGCTACGTCCCTTCGGCCCTCAATCCAGCGGACCT
TCCTTCCCGCGGCCTGCTGCCGGCTCTGCGGCCTCTTCCGCGTCTTCGCCTTCGCCCTCAGACGAGTCGG
ATCTCCCTTTGGGCCGCCTCCCCGCGTCGACTTTAAGACCAATGACTTACAAGGCAGCTGTAGATCTTAG
CCACTTTTTAAAAGAAAAGGGGGGACTGGAAGGGCTAATTCACTCCCAACGAAGACAAGATCTGCTTTTT
GCTTGTACTGGGTCTCTCTGGTTAGACCAGATCTGAGCCTGGGAGCTCTCTGGCTAACTAGGGAACCCAC
TGCTTAAGCCTCAATAAAGCTTGCCTTGAGTGCTTCAAGTAGTGTGTGCCCGTCTGTTGTGTGACTCTGG
TAACTAGAGATCCCTCAGACCCTTTTAGTCAGTGTGGAAAATCTCTAGCAGTACGTATAGTAGTTCATGT
CATCTTATTATTCAGTATTTATAACTTGCAAAGAAATGAATATCAGAGAGTGAGAGGAACTTGTTTATTG
CAGCTTATAATGGTTACAAATAAAGCAATAGCATCACAAATTTCACAAATAAAGCATTTTTTTCACTGCA
TTCTAGTTGTGGTTTGTCCAAACTCATCAATGTATCTTATCATGTCTGGCTCTAGCTATCCCGCCCCTAA
CTCCGCCCATCCCGCCCCTAACTCCGCCCAGTTCCGCCCATTCTCCGCCCCATGGCTGACTAATTTTTTT
TATTTATGCAGAGGCCGAGGCCGCCTCGGCCTCTGAGCTATTCCAGAAGTAGTGAGGAGGCTTTTTTGGA
GGCCTAGGGACGTACCCAATTCGCCCTATAGTGAGTCGTATTACGCGCGCTCACTGGCCGTCGTTTTACA
ACGTCGTGACTGGGAAAACCCTGGCGTTACCCAACTTAATCGCCTTGCAGCACATCCCCCTTTCGCCAGC
TGGCGTAATAGCGAAGAGGCCCGCACCGATCGCCCTTCCCAACAGTTGCGCAGCCTGAATGGCGAATGGG
[124 nt withheld, positions 7211-7334]
C
[91 nt withheld, positions 7336-7426]
A
[49 nt withheld, positions 7428-7476]
CCTTTGACGTTGGAGTCCACGTTCTTT
[37 nt withheld, positions 7504-7540]
ACCCTATCTCGGTCTATTCTTTTGATTTATAAGGGATTTTGCCGATTTCGGCCTATTGGTTAAAAAATGA
GCTGATTTAACAAAAATTTAACGCGAATTTTAACAAAATATTAACGCTTACAATTTAGGTGGCACTTTTC
GGGGAAATGTGCGCGGAACCCCTATTTGTTTATTTTTCTAAATACATTCAAATATGTATCCGCTCATGAG
ACAATAACCCTGATAAATGCTTCAATAATATTGAAAAAGGAAGAGTATGAGTATTCAACATTTCCGTGTC
GCCCTTATTCCCTTTTTTGCGGCATTTTGCCTTCCTGTTTTTGCTCACCCAGAAACGCTGGTGAAAGTAA
AAGATGCTGAAGATCAGTTGGGTGCACGAGTGGGTTACATCGAACTGGATCTCAACAGCGGTAAGATCCT
TGAGAGTTTTCGCCCCGAAGAACGTTTTCCAATGATGAGCACTTTTAAAGTTCTGCTATGTGGCGCGGTA
TTATCCCGTATTGACGCCGGGCAAGAGCAACTCGGTCGCCGCATACACTATTCTCAGAATGACTTGGTTG
AGTACTCACCAGTCACAGAAAAGCATCTTACGGATGGCATGACAGTAAGAGAATTATGCAGTGCTGCCAT
AACCATGAGTGATAACACTGCGGCCAACTTACTTCTGACAACGATCGGAGGACCGAAGGAGCTAACCGCT
TTTTTGCACAACATGGGGGATCATGTAACTCGCCTTGATCGTTGGGAACCGGAGCTGAATGAAGCCATAC
CAAACGACGAGCGTGACACCACGATGCCTGTAGCAATGGCAACAACGTTGCGCAAACTATTAACTGGCGA
ACTACTTACTCTAGCTTCCCGGCAACAATTAATAGACTGGATGGAGGCGGATAAAGTTGCAGGACCACTT
CTGCGCTCGGCCCTTCCGGCTGGCTGGTTTATTGCTGATAAATCTGGAGCCGGTGAGCGTGGGTCTCGCG
GTATCATTGCAGCACTGGGGCCAGATGGTAAGCCCTCCCGTATCGTAGTTATCTACACGACGGGGAGTCA
GGCAACTATGGATGAACGAAATAGACAGATCGCTGAGATAGGTGCCTCACTGATTAAGCATTGGTAACTG
TCAGACCAAGTTTACTCATATATACTTTAGATTGATTTAAAACTTCATTTTTAATTTAAAAGGATCTAGG
TGAAGATCCTTTTTGATAATCTCATGACCAAAATCCCTTAACGTGAGTTTTCGTTCCACTGAGCGTCAGA
CCCCGTAGAAAAGATCAAAGGATCTTCTTGAGATCCTTTTTTTCTGCGCGTAATCTGCTGCTTGCAAACA
AAAAAACCACCGCTACCAGCGGTGGTTTGTTTGCCGGATCAAGAGCTACCAACTCTTTTTCCGAAGGTAA
CTGGCTTCAGCAGAGCGCAGATACCAAATACTGTTCTTCTAGTGTAGCCGTAGTTAGGCCACCACTTCAA
GAACTCTGTAGCACCGCCTACATACCTCGCTCTGCTAATCCTGTTACCAGTGGCTGCTGCCAGTGGCGAT
AAGTCGTGTCTTACCGGGTTGGACTCAAGACGATAGTTACCGGATAAGGCGCAGCGGTCGGGCTGAACGG
GGGGTTCGTGCACACAGCCCAGCTTGGAGCGAACGACCTACACCGAACTGAGATACCTACAGCGTGAGCT
ATGAGAAAGCGCCACGCTTCCCGAAGGGAGAAAGGCGGACAGGTATCCGGTAAGCGGCAGGGTCGGAACA
GGAGAGCGCACGAGGGAGCTTCCAGGGGGAAACGCCTGGTATCTTTATAGTCCTGTCGGGTTTCGCCACC
TCTGACTTGAGCGTCGATTTTTGTGATGCTCGTCAGGGGGGCGGAGCCTATGGAAAAACGCCAGCAACGC
GGCCTTTTTACGGTTCCTGGCCTTTTGCTGGCCTTTTGCTCACATGTTCTTTCCTGCGTTATCCCCTGAT
TCTGTGGATAACCGTATTACCGCCTTTGAGTGAGCTGATACCGCTCGCCGCAGCCGAACGACCGAGCGCA
GCGAGTCAGTGAGCGAGGAAGCGGAAGAGCGCCCAATACGCAAACCGCCTCTCCCCGCGCGTTGGCCGAT
TCATTAATGCAGCTGGCACGACAGGTTTCCCGACTGGAAAGCGGGCAGTGAGCGCAACGCAATTAATGTG
AGTTAGCTCACTCATTAGGCACCCCAGGCTTTACACTTTATGCTTCCGGCTCGTATGTTGTGTGGAATTG
TGAGCGGATAACAATTTCACACAGGAAACAGCTATGACCATGATTACGCCAAGCGCGCAATTAACCCTCA
CTAAAGGGAACAAAAGCTGGAGCTGCAAGC
Features (pLannotate 1.2.2; 31 found; start..end, strand, type, name):
      5..231     +  promoter       RSV promoter: Rous sarcoma virus enhancer/promoter
    232..412     +  LTR            5' LTR (truncated): truncated 5' long terminal repeat (LTR) from HIV-1
    459..584     +  misc_feature   HIV-1 Ψ: packaging signal of human immunodeficiency virus type 1
    568..931     +  CDS            HIV-1 gag (fragment): gag protein from human immunodeficiency virus 1; gag
   1077..1310    +  misc_feature   RRE: The Rev response element (RRE) of HIV-1 allows for Rev-dependent mRNA export from the nucleus to the cytoplasm.
   1687..1713    +  CDS            Rev (fragment): human immunodeficiency virus 1 (HIV-1) Rev protein; rev; enhances nuclear export of unspliced and incompletely spliced viral mRNAs
   1720..1743    +  promoter       SV40 promoter (fragment): SV40 early promoter
   1744..1815    +  promoter       SV40 promoter (fragment): SV40 enhancer and early promoter
   1839..1974    +  rep_origin     SV40 ori: SV40 origin of replication
   2020..2616    +  CDS            PuroR (fragment): puromycin N-acetyltransferase; pac from Streptomyces; confers resistance to puromycin
   2665..2782    +  misc_feature   cPPT/CTS: central polypurine tract and central termination sequence of HIV-1
   2847..2913    +  CDS            small t antigen (fragment): SV40 (simian virus 40) small t antigen
   2920..4098    +  promoter       EF-1α promoter: strong constitutive promoter for human elongation factor EF-1α
   4115..5626    +  CDS            YAP1: YAP1_HUMAN - Also known as YAP65. Experimental evidence at protein level: Swiss-Prot protein existence level 1. [Isoform 3]: Activates the C-terminal fragment (CTF) of ERBB4 (isoform 3). From Homo sapiens (Human).
   5642..5695    +  promoter       U6 promoter (fragment): RNA polymerase III promoter for human U6 snRNA
   5737..6325    +  misc_feature   WPRE: woodchuck hepatitis virus posttranscriptional regulatory element
   6376..6395    +  misc_feature   cPPT/CTS (fragment): central polypurine tract and central termination sequence of HIV-1
   6397..6630    +  LTR            3' LTR (ΔU3): self-inactivating 3' long terminal repeat (LTR) from HIV-1
   6708..6829    +  polyA_signal   SV40 poly(A) signal: SV40 polyadenylation signal
   6869..7004    +  rep_origin     SV40 ori: SV40 origin of replication
   7025..7043    -  promoter       T7 promoter: promoter for bacteriophage T7 RNA polymerase
   7051..7206    +  CDS            lacZα (fragment): LacZα fragment of β-galactosidase; lacZ fragment
   7211..7639    +  rep_origin     f1 ori (sequence partly withheld): f1 bacteriophage origin of replication; arrow indicates direction of (+) strand synthesis
   7692..7796    +  promoter       AmpR promoter: bla
   7797..8657    +  CDS            AmpR: β-lactamase; bla; confers resistance to ampicillin, carbenicillin, and related antibiotics
   8828..9416    +  rep_origin     ori: high-copy-number ColE1/pMB1/pBR322/pUC origin of replication
   9599..9691    +  CDS            lacI (fragment): lac repressor; lacI; The lac repressor binds to the lac operator to inhibit transcription in E. coli. This inhibition can be relieved by adding lactose or isopropyl-β-D-thiogalactopyranoside (IPTG).
   9704..9725    +  protein_bind   CAP binding site: CAP binding activates transcription in the presence of cAMP. E. coli catabolite activator protein
   9740..9770    +  promoter       lac promoter: promoter for the E. coli lac operon
   9778..9794    +  protein_bind   lac operator: The lac repressor binds to the lac operator to inhibit transcription in E. coli. This inhibition can be relieved by adding lactose or isopropyl-β-D-thiogalactopyranoside (IPTG). lac repressor encoded by lacI
   9839..9857    +  promoter       T3 promoter: promoter for bacteriophage T3 RNA polymerase
