[The description below was written by a language model from this plasmid's Addgene catalogue record and pLannotate feature annotations shown in this document.]
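Description:
TFORF2219 is a lentiviral mammalian expression plasmid built on the pLX_TRC317 backbone and carrying the human YAP1 open reading frame as one member of a barcoded transcription factor ORF collection. It is propagated in E. coli through a high-copy ColE1/pUC-type origin with ampicillin selection (AmpR under its own bla promoter). An f1 origin and remnants of a lac/lacZα cloning region flanked by T3 and T7 promoters are also annotated in the bacterial portion. The depositor warns that the plasmid can recombine, which is common for vectors with repeated LTR sequences.

The transfer cassette has a third-generation layout. An RSV promoter drives a truncated HIV-1 5' LTR, followed by the Ψ packaging signal with a gag fragment, the Rev response element for Rev-dependent nuclear export of genomic RNA, and a cPPT/CTS. It ends in a self-inactivating ΔU3 3' LTR with a downstream SV40 polyadenylation signal. Within the proviral region, an SV40 early promoter/origin segment precedes the puromycin N-acetyltransferase gene, which allows selection of transduced cells. A separate EF-1α promoter drives constitutive expression of YAP1. A WPRE lies downstream of the ORF to enhance transcript stability and expression.

The catalogue entry states that each construct carries a unique 24-bp barcode. The barcode is not annotated as a feature, and the record does not give its position, although a short U6-like fragment is annotated between the ORF and the WPRE. The vector is intended for YAP1 overexpression, alone or in pooled screens where barcode readout identifies which factor each cell received, as in directed-differentiation studies.
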