Addgene plasmid #141975: TFORF2219
Purpose: Lentiviral vector for overexpressing transcription factor ORFs with unique 24-bp barcodes. Barcodes facilitate identification of transcription factors in pooled screens.
Depositing lab: Feng Zhang. Depositing organization: Broad Institute. Publication: A transcription factor atlas of directed differentiation. Joung J, Ma S, Tay T, Geiger-Schuller KR, Kirchgatterer PC, Verdine VK, Guo B, Arias-Garcia MA, Allen WE, Singh A, Kuksenko O, Abudayyeh OO, Gootenberg JS, Fu Z, Macrae RK, Buenrostro JD, Regev A, Zhang F. Cell. 2023 Jan 5;186(1):209-229.e26. doi: 10.1016/j.cell.2022.11.026. PubMed 36608654.
Backbone
  Vector backbone: pLX_TRC317
  Backbone manufacturer: Broad Institute Genetic Perturbation Platform
  Backbone size w/o insert (bp): 8264
  Vector type: Mammalian Expression, Lentiviral
  Selectable markers: Puromycin
Growth in bacteria
  Bacterial resistance: Ampicillin, 100 μg/mL
  Growth temperature: 37°C
  Growth strain: NEB Stable
  Copy number: High Copy
Gene/Insert
  Gene/Insert name: YAP1
  Species: H. sapiens (human)
  Insert size (bp): 1616
  Entrez Gene: YAP1 (a.k.a. COB1, YAP, YAP-1, YAP2, YAP65, YKI)
  Promoter: EF1a
  Cloning method: Unknown
  Sequencing primers: 5′ GGGTGGAGACTGAAGTTAGGCCAG; 3′ CACATAGCGTAAAAGGAGCAACATAG
Terms and licenses: Academic/Nonprofit Terms; Industry Terms: Not Available to Industry
Depositor comments: NM_001130145,ENST00000282441 . The transcription factor ORF portion of this plasmid was synthesized by Genewiz. Please test multiple small colonies in case of plasmid recombination. To make this collection available in a timely manner, a portion of this collection was not fully sequenced by Addgene. If an Addgene verified full plasmid sequence is not available, please contact us prior to placing an order to request the full sequence.
How to cite: TFORF2219 was a gift from Feng Zhang (Addgene plasmid # 141975 ; http://n2t.net/addgene:141975 ; RRID:Addgene_141975)
