>Addgene plasmid #141975 | TFORF2219 | depositor partial sequence | sequence record 278062 | Insert
ACCGCCACCATGGATCCCGGGCAGCAGCCGCCGCCTCAACCGGCCCCCCAGGGCCAAGGGCAGCCGCCTT
CGCAGCCCCCGCAGGGGCAGGGCCCGCCGTCCGGACCCGGGCAACCGGCACCCGCGGCGACCCAGGCGGC
GCCGCAGGCACCCCCCGCCGGGCATCAGATCGTGCACGTCCGCGGGGACTCGGAGACCGACCTGGAGGCG
CTCTTCAACGCCGTCATGAACCCCAAGACGGCCAACGTGCCCCAGACCGTGCCCATGAGGCTCCGGAAGC
TGCCCGACTCCTTCTTCAAGCCGCCGGAGCCCAAATCCCACTCCCGACAGGCCAGTACTGATGCAGGCAC
TGCAGGAGCCCTGACTCCACAGCATGTTCGAGCTCATTCCTCTCCAGCTTCTCTGCAGTTGGGAGCTGTT
TCTCCTGGGACACTGACCCCCACTGGAGTAGTCTCTGGCCCAGCAGCTACACCCACAGCTCAGCATCTTC
GACAGTCTTCTTTTGAGATACCTGATGATGTACCTCTGCCAGCAGGTTGGGAGATGGCAAAGACATCTTC
TGGTCAGAGATACTTCTTAAATCACATCGATCAGACAACAACATGGCAGGACCCCAGGAAGGCCATGCTG
TCCCAGATGAACGTCACAGCCCCCACCAGTCCACCAGTGCAGCAGAATATGATGAACTCGGCTTCAGGTC
CTCTTCCTGATGGATGGGAACAAGCCATGACTCAGGATGGAGAAATTTACTATATAAACCATAAGAACAA
GACCACCTCTTGGCTAGACCCAAGGCTTGACCCTCGTTTTGCCATGAACCAGAGAATCAGTCAGAGTGCT
CCAGTGAAACAGCCACCACCCCTGGCTCCCCAGAGCCCACAGGGAGGCGTCATGGGTGGCAGCAACTCCA
ACCAGCAGCAACAGATGCGACTGCAGCAACTGCAGATGGAGAAGGAGAGGCTGCGGCTGAAACAGCAAGA
ACTGCTTCGGCAGGCAATGCGGAATATCAATCCCAGCACAGCAAATTCTCCAAAATGTCAGGAGTTAGCC
CTGCGTAGCCAGTTACCAACACTGGAGCAGGATGGTGGGACTCAAAATCCAGTGTCTTCTCCCGGGATGT
CTCAGGAATTGAGAACAATGACGACCAATAGCTCAGATCCTTTCCTTAACAGTGGCACCTATCACTCTCG
AGATGAGAGTACAGACAGTGGACTAAGCATGAGCAGCTACAGTGTCCCTCGAACCCCAGATGACTTCCTG
AACAGTGTGGATGAGATGGATACAGGTGATACTATCAACCAAAGCACCCTGCCCTCACAGCAGAACCGTT
TCCCAGACTACCTTGAAGCCATTCCTGGGACAAATGTGGACCTTGGAACACTGGAAGGAGATGGAATGAA
CATAGAAGGAGAGGAGCTGATGCCAAGTCTGCAGGAAGCTTTGAGTTCTGACATCCTTAATGACATGGAG
TCTGTTTTGGCTGCCACCAAGCTAGATAAAGAAAGCTTTCTTACATGGTTATAGTAATGAACTAGTCCGT
AACTTGAAAGTATTTCGATTTCTTGGCTTTATATATCTTGTGGAAAGGACGATCTTATTGTTGGATGAGT
GTCTTA
