>Addgene plasmid #141975 | TFORF2219 | depositor partial sequence | sequence record 278063 | Barcode
TCTTATTGTTGGATGAGTGTCTTA
